>Addgene plasmid #18961 | HA-EglN2-pcDNA3 | depositor full sequence | sequence record 8906 | Author sequence
GACGGATCGGGAGATCTCCCGATCCCCTATGGTCGACTCTCAGTACAATCTGCTCTGATGCCGCATAGTT
AAGCCAGTATCTGCTCCCTGCTTGTGTGTTGGAGGTCGCTGAGTAGTGCGCGAGCAAAATTTAAGCTACA
ACAAGGCAAGGCTTGACCGACAATTGCATGAAGAATCTGCTTAGGGTTAGGCGTTTTGCGCTGCTTCGCG
ATGTACGGGCCAGATATACGCGTTGACATTGATTATTGACTAGTTATTAATAGTAATCAATTACGGGGTC
ATTAGTTCATAGCCCATATATGGAGTTCCGCGTTACATAACTTACGGTAAATGGCCCGCCTGGCTGACCG
CCCAACGACCCCCGCCCATTGACGTCAATAATGACGTATGTTCCCATAGTAACGCCAATAGGGACTTTCC
ATTGACGTCAATGGGTGGACTATTTACGGTAAACTGCCCACTTGGCAGTACATCAAGTGTATCATATGCC
AAGTACGCCCCCTATTGACGTCAATGACGGTAAATGGCCCGCCTGGCATTATGCCCAGTACATGACCTTA
TGGGACTTTCCTACTTGGCAGTACATCTACGTATTAGTCATCGCTATTACCATGGTGATGCGGTTTTGGC
AGTACATCAATGGGCGTGGATAGCGGTTTGACTCACGGGGATTTCCAAGTCTCCACCCCATTGACGTCAA
TGGGAGTTTGTTTTGGCACCAAAATCAACGGGACTTTCCAAAATGTCGTAACAACTCCGCCCCATTGACG
CAAATGGGCGGTAGGCGTGTACGGTGGGAGGTCTATATAAGCAGAGCTCTCTGGCTAACTAGAGAACCCA
CTGCTTACTGGCTTATCGAAATTAATACGACTCACTATAGGGAGACCCAAGCTTGCCACCATGTATCCAT
ATGATGTTCCAGATTATGCTGGATCCGACAGCCCGTGCCAGCCGCAGCCCCTAAGTCAGGCTCTCCCTCA
GTTACCAGGGTCTTCGTCAGAGCCCTTGGAGCCTGAGCCTGGCCGGGCCAGGATGGGAGTGGAGAGTTAC
CTGCCCTGTCCCCTGCTCCCCTCCTACCACTGTCCAGGAGTGCCTAGTGAGGCCTCGGCAGGGAGTGGGA
CCCCCAGAGCCACAGCCACCTCTACCACTGCCAGCCCTCTTCGGGACGGTTTTGGCGGGCAGGATGGTGG
TGAGCTGCGGCCGCTGCAGAGTGAAGGCGCTGCAGCGCTGGTCACCAAGGGGTGCCAGCGATTGGCAGCC
CAGGGCGCACGGCCTGAGGCCCCCAAACGGAAATGGGCCGAGGATGGTGGGGATGCCCCTTCACCCAGCA
AACGGCCCTGGGCCAGGCAAGAGAACCAGGAGGCAGAGCGGGAGGGTGGCATGAGCTGCAGCTGCAGCAG
TGGCAGTGGTGAGGCCAGTGCTGGGCTGATGGAGGAGGCGCTGCCCTCTGCGCCCGAGCGCCTGGCCCTG
GACTATATCGTGCCCTGCATGCGGTACTACGGCATCTGCGTCAAGGACAGCTTCCTGGGGGCAGCACTGG
GCGGTCGCGTGCTGGCCGAGGTGGAGGCCCTCAAACGGGGTGGGCGCCTGCGAGACGGGCAGCTAGTGAG
CCAGAGGGCGATCCCGCCGCGCAGCATCCGTGGGGACCAGATTGCCTGGGTGGAAGGCCATGAACCAGGC
TGTCGAAGCATTGGTGCCCTCATGGCCCATGTGGACGCCGTCATCCGCCACTGCGCAGGGCGGCTGGGCA
GCTATGTCATCAACGGGCGCACCAAGGCCATGGTGGCGTGTTACCCAGGCAACGGGCTCGGGTACGTAAG
GCACGTTGACAATCCCCACGGCGATGGGCGCTGCATCACCTGTATCTATTACCTGAATCAGAACTGGGAC
GTTAAGGTGCATGGCGGCCTGCTGCAGATCTTCCCTGAGGGCCGGCCCGTGGTAGCCAACATCGAGCCAC
TCTTTGACCGGTTGCTCATTTTCTGGTCTGACCGGCGGAACCCCCACGAGGTGAAGCCAGCCTATGCCAC
CAGGTACGCCATCACTGTCTGGTATTTTGATGCCAAGGAGCGGGCAGCAGCCAAAGACAAGTATCAGCTA
GCATCAGGACAGAAAGGTGTCCAAGTACCTGTATCACAGCCGCCTACGCCCACCTAGGAATTCTGCAGAT
ATCCATCACACTGGCGGCCGCTCGAGCATGCATCTAGAGGGCCCTATTCTATAGTGTCACCTAAATGCTA
GAGCTCGCTGATCAGCCTCGACTGTGCCTTCTAGTTGCCAGCCATCTGTTGTTTGCCCCTCCCCCGTGCC
TTCCTTGACCCTGGAAGGTGCCACTCCCACTGTCCTTTCCTAATAAAATGAGGAAATTGCATCGCATTGT
CTGAGTAGGTGTCATTCTATTCTGGGGGGTGGGGTGGGGCAGGACAGCAAGGGGGAGGATTGGGAAGACA
ATAGCAGGCATGCTGGGGATGCGGTGGGCTCTATGGCTTCTGAGGCGGAAAGAACCAGCTGGGGCTCTAG
GGGGTATCCCC
[124 nt withheld, positions 2532-2655]
C
[32 nt withheld, positions 2657-2688]
CA
[57 nt withheld, positions 2691-2747]
A
[49 nt withheld, positions 2749-2797]
CCTTTGACGTTGGAGTCCACGTTCTTT
[37 nt withheld, positions 2825-2861]
ACCCTATCTCGGTCTATTCTTTTGATTTATAAGGGATTTTGGGGATTTCGGCCTATTGGTTAAAAAATGA
GCTGATTTAACAAAAATTTAACGCGAATTAATTCTGTGGAATGTGTGTCAGTTAGGGTGTGGAAAGTCCC
CAGGCTCCCCAGGCAGGCAGAAGTATGCAAAGCATGCATCTCAATTAGTCAGCAACCAGGTGTGGAAAGT
CCCCAGGCTCCCCAGCAGGCAGAAGTATGCAAAGCATGCATCTCAATTAGTCAGCAACCATAGTCCCGCC
CCTAACTCCGCCCATCCCGCCCCTAACTCCGCCCAGTTCCGCCCATTCTCCGCCCCATGGCTGACTAATT
TTTTTTATTTATGCAGAGGCCGAGGCCGCCTCTGCCTCTGAGCTATTCCAGAAGTAGTGAGGAGGCTTTT
TTGGAGGCCTAGGCTTTTGCAAAAAGCTCCCGGGAGCTTGTATATCCATTTTCGGATCTGATCAAGAGAC
AGGATGAGGATCGTTTCGCATGATTGAACAAGATGGATTGCACGCAGGTTCTCCGGCCGCTTGGGTGGAG
AGGCTATTCGGCTATGACTGGGCACAACAGACAATCGGCTGCTCTGATGCCGCCGTGTTCCGGCTGTCAG
CGCAGGGGCGCCCGGTTCTTTTTGTCAAGACCGACCTGTCCGGTGCCCTGAATGAACTGCAGGACGAGGC
AGCGCGGCTATCGTGGCTGGCCACGACGGGCGTTCCTTGCGCAGCTGTGCTCGACGTTGTCACTGAAGCG
GGAAGGGACTGGCTGCTATTGGGCGAAGTGCCGGGGCAGGATCTCCTGTCATCTCACCTTGCTCCTGCCG
AGAAAGTATCCATCATGGCTGATGCAATGCGGCGGCTGCATACGCTTGATCCGGCTACCTGCCCATTCGA
CCACCAAGCGAAACATCGCATCGAGCGAGCACGTACTCGGATGGAAGCCGGTCTTGTCGATCAGGATGAT
CTGGACGAAGAGCATCAGGGGCTCGCGCCAGCCGAACTGTTCGCCAGGCTCAAGGCGCGCATGCCCGACG
GCGAGGATCTCGTCGTGACCCATGGCGATGCCTGCTTGCCGAATATCATGGTGGAAAATGGCCGCTTTTC
TGGATTCATCGACTGTGGCCGGCTGGGTGTGGCGGACCGCTATCAGGACATAGCGTTGGCTACCCGTGAT
ATTGCTGAAGAGCTTGGCGGCGAATGGGCTGACCGCTTCCTCGTGCTTTACGGTATCGCCGCTCCCGATT
CGCAGCGCATCGCCTTCTATCGCCTTCTTGACGAGTTCTTCTGAGCGGGACTCTGGGGTTCGAAATGACC
GACCAAGCGACGCCCAACCTGCCATCACGAGATTTCGATTCCACCGCCGCCTTCTATGAAAGGTTGGGCT
TCGGAATCGTTTTCCGGGACGCCGGCTGGATGATCCTCCAGCGCGGGGATCTCATGCTGGAGTTCTTCGC
CCACCCCAACTTGTTTATTGCAGCTTATAATGGTTACAAATAAAGCAATAGCATCACAAATTTCACAAAT
AAAGCATTTTTTTCACTGCATTCTAGTTGTGGTTTGTCCAAACTCATCAATGTATCTTATCATGTCTGTA
TACCGTCGACCTCTAGCTAGAGCTTGGCGTAATCATGGTCATAGCTGTTTCCTGTGTGAAATTGTTATCC
GCTCACAATTCCACACAACATACGAGCCGGAAGCATAAAGTGTAAAGCCTGGGGTGCCTAATGAGTGAGC
TAACTCACATTAATTGCGTTGCGCTCACTGCCCGCTTTCCAGTCGGGAAACCTGTCGTGCCAGCTGCATT
AATGAATCGGCCAACGCGCGGGGAGAGGCGGTTTGCGTATTGGGCGCTCTTCCGCTTCCTCGCTCACTGA
CTCGCTGCGCTCGGTCGTTCGGCTGCGGCGAGCGGTATCAGCTCACTCAAAGGCGGTAATACGGTTATCC
ACAGAATCAGGGGATAACGCAGGAAAGAACATGTGAGCAAAAGGCCAGCAAAAGGCCAGGAACCGTAAAA
AGGCCGCGTTGCTGGCGTTTTTCCATAGGCTCCGCCCCCCTGACGAGCATCACAAAAATCGACGCTCAAG
TCAGAGGTGGCGAAACCCGACAGGACTATAAAGATACCAGGCGTTTCCCCCTGGAAGCTCCCTCGTGCGC
TCTCCTGTTCCGACCCTGCCGCTTACCGGATACCTGTCCGCCTTTCTCCCTTCGGGAAGCGTGGCGCTTT
CTCAATGCTCACGCTGTAGGTATCTCAGTTCGGTGTAGGTCGTTCGCTCCAAGCTGGGCTGTGTGCACGA
ACCCCCCGTTCAGCCCGACCGCTGCGCCTTATCCGGTAACTATCGTCTTGAGTCCAACCCGGTAAGACAC
GACTTATCGCCACTGGCAGCAGCCACTGGTAACAGGATTAGCAGAGCGAGGTATGTAGGCGGTGCTACAG
AGTTCTTGAAGTGGTGGCCTAACTACGGCTACACTAGAAGGACAGTATTTGGTATCTGCGCTCTGCTGAA
GCCAGTTACCTTCGGAAAAAGAGTTGGTAGCTCTTGATCCGGCAAACAAACCACCGCTGGTAGCGGTGGT
TTTTTTGTTTGCAAGCAGCAGATTACGCGCAGAAAAAAAGGATCTCAAGAAGATCCTTTGATCTTTTCTA
CGGGGTCTGACGCTCAGTGGAACGAAAACTCACGTTAAGGGATTTTGGTCATGAGATTATCAAAAAGGAT
CTTCACCTAGATCCTTTTAAATTAAAAATGAAGTTTTAAATCAATCTAAAGTATATATGAGTAAACTTGG
TCTGACAGTTACCAATGCTTAATCAGTGAGGCACCTATCTCAGCGATCTGTCTATTTCGTTCATCCATAG
TTGCCTGACTCCCCGTCGTGTAGATAACTACGATACGGGAGGGCTTACCATCTGGCCCCAGTGCTGCAAT
GATACCGCGAGACCCACGCTCACCGGCTCCAGATTTATCAGCAATAAACCAGCCAGCCGGAAGGGCCGAG
CGCAGAAGTGGTCCTGCAACTTTATCCGCCTCCATCCAGTCTATTAATTGTTGCCGGGAAGCTAGAGTAA
GTAGTTCGCCAGTTAATAGTTTGCGCAACGTTGTTGCCATTGCTACAGGCATCGTGGTGTCACGCTCGTC
GTTTGGTATGGCTTCATTCAGCTCCGGTTCCCAACGATCAAGGCGAGTTACATGATCCCCCATGTTGTGC
AAAAAAGCGGTTAGCTCCTTCGGTCCTCCGATCGTTGTCAGAAGTAAGTTGGCCGCAGTGTTATCACTCA
TGGTTATGGCAGCACTGCATAATTCTCTTACTGTCATGCCATCCGTAAGATGCTTTTCTGTGACTGGTGA
GTACTCAACCAAGTCATTCTGAGAATAGTGTATGCGGCGACCGAGTTGCTCTTGCCCGGCGTCAATACGG
GATAATACCGCGCCACATAGCAGAACTTTAAAAGTGCTCATCATTGGAAAACGTTCTTCGGGGCGAAAAC
TCTCAAGGATCTTACCGCTGTTGAGATCCAGTTCGATGTAACCCACTCGTGCACCCAACTGATCTTCAGC
ATCTTTTACTTTCACCAGCGTTTCTGGGTGAGCAAAAACAGGAAGGCAAAATGCCGCAAAAAAGGGAATA
AGGGCGACACGGAAATGTTGAATACTCATACTCTTCCTTTTTCAATATTATTGAAGCATTTATCAGGGTT
ATTGTCTCATGAGCGGATACATATTTGAATGTATTTAGAAAAATAAACAAATAGGGGTTCCGCGCACATT
TCCCCGAAAAGTGCCACCTGACGTC
Features (pLannotate 1.2.2; 21 found; start..end, strand, type, name):
     36..80      -  misc_feature   bom (fragment): basis of mobility region from pBR322
    235..614     +  enhancer       CMV enhancer: human cytomegalovirus immediate early enhancer
    615..818     +  promoter       CMV promoter: human cytomegalovirus (CMV) immediate early promoter
    814..847     +  LTR            5' LTR (truncated) (fragment): truncated 5' long terminal repeat (LTR) from HIV-1
    863..881     +  promoter       T7 promoter: promoter for bacteriophage T7 RNA polymerase
    937..2154    +  CDS            EGLN2: EGLN2_HUMAN - Also known as EIT6 From Homo sapiens (Human).
   2218..2236    -  promoter       SP6 promoter: promoter for bacteriophage SP6 RNA polymerase
   2262..2486    +  polyA_signal   bGH poly(A) signal: bovine growth hormone polyadenylation signal
   2490..2511    +  promoter       SV40 promoter (fragment): SV40 enhancer and early promoter
   2532..2960    +  rep_origin     f1 ori (sequence partly withheld): f1 bacteriophage origin of replication; arrow indicates direction of (+) strand synthesis
   2974..3304    +  promoter       SV40 promoter: SV40 enhancer and early promoter
   3371..4162    +  CDS            neo: KKA2_KLEPN - Also known as kan, nptII. Experimental evidence at protein level: Swiss-Prot protein existence level 1. Resistance to kanamycin, neomycin, paromomycin, ribostamycin, butirosin and gentamicin B. From Klebsiella pneumoniae.
   4186..4344    +  CDS            ble (fragment): BLE_KLEPN - Experimental evidence at protein level: Swiss-Prot protein existence level 1. Binding protein with a strong affinity to the bleomycin family of antibiotics. Binds to CL990; an antimitotic-antibiotic compound. From Klebsiella pneumoniae.
   4339..4460    +  polyA_signal   SV40 poly(A) signal: SV40 polyadenylation signal
   4533..4549    -  protein_bind   lac operator: The lac repressor binds to the lac operator to inhibit transcription in E. coli. This inhibition can be relieved by adding lactose or isopropyl-β-D-thiogalactopyranoside (IPTG). lac repressor encoded by lacI
   4557..4587    -  promoter       lac promoter: promoter for the E. coli lac operon
   4602..4623    -  protein_bind   CAP binding site: CAP binding activates transcription in the presence of cAMP. E. coli catabolite activator protein
   4636..4728    -  CDS            lacI (fragment): lac repressor; lacI; The lac repressor binds to the lac operator to inhibit transcription in E. coli. This inhibition can be relieved by adding lactose or isopropyl-β-D-thiogalactopyranoside (IPTG).
   4911..5499    -  rep_origin     ori: high-copy-number ColE1/pMB1/pBR322/pUC origin of replication
   5670..6530    -  CDS            AmpR: β-lactamase; bla; confers resistance to ampicillin, carbenicillin, and related antibiotics
   6531..6635    -  promoter       AmpR promoter: bla
