[The description below was written by a language model from this plasmid's Addgene catalogue record and pLannotate feature annotations shown in this document.]
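Description:
HA-EglN2-pcDNA3 is a mammalian expression plasmid built on the Invitrogen pcDNA3 backbone and carrying the wild-type human EGLN2 cDNA (also known as PHD1 or HIF prolyl hydroxylase 1), one of the EglN family of oxygen-dependent prolyl hydroxylases. The roughly 1.2 kb insert was placed between the BamHI and EcoRI sites of the polylinker, both of which remain intact, and it is fused in frame to an N-terminal HA epitope tag supplied by the backbone. The tag itself is not picked out as a separate feature in the annotation, but a gap between the T7 promoter and the start of the annotated EGLN2 coding region is where it would lie. Transcription in mammalian cells is driven by the human cytomegalovirus immediate-early enhancer and promoter and terminated by the bovine growth hormone polyadenylation signal. Flanking T7 and SP6 phage promoters allow in vitro transcription and serve as sequencing primer sites.

In E. coli the plasmid is maintained at high copy through a ColE1/pUC-type origin and selected with ampicillin via the β-lactamase gene. An f1 origin is also present for single-stranded DNA production. A separate cassette, in which the SV40 early promoter drives the neomycin phosphotransferase gene followed by an SV40 poly(A) signal, permits G418 selection of stably transfected mammalian cells. Short annotated fragments such as the truncated HIV-1 LTR, ble, lacI and bom matches are probably backbone remnants or incidental similarity hits rather than functional elements. The construct suits transient or stable overexpression of HA-tagged EGLN2, with detection or immunoprecipitation through the HA epitope. It was deposited in connection with work on EglN-family prolyl hydroxylases in neuronal apoptosis and pheochromocytoma.
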