Addgene plasmid #18961: HA-EglN2-pcDNA3
Depositing lab: William Kaelin. Publication: Neuronal apoptosis linked to EglN3 prolyl hydroxylase and familial pheochromocytoma genes: developmental culling and cancer. Lee S, Nakamura E, Yang H, Wei W, Linggi MS, Sajan MP, Farese RV, Freeman RS, Carter BD, Kaelin WG, Schlisio S. Cancer Cell. 2005 Aug . 8(2):155-67. 10.1016/j.ccr.2005.06.015 PubMed 16098468.
Backbone
  Vector backbone: pcDNA3
  Backbone manufacturer: Invitrogen
  Backbone size w/o insert (bp): 5445
  Vector type: Mammalian Expression
  Selectable markers: Neomycin (select with G418)
Growth in bacteria
  Bacterial resistance: Ampicillin, 100 μg/mL
  Growth temperature: 37°C
  Growth strain: DH5alpha
  Growth instructions: DH5alpha
  Copy number: High Copy
Gene/Insert
  Gene/Insert name: Egg laying Nine - 2 (alt names: PHD1; prolyl Hydroxylase 1)
  Species: H. sapiens (human)
  Insert size (bp): 1227
  Mutation: wt cDNA
  GenBank ID: BC036051
  Entrez Gene: EGLN2 (a.k.a. EIT-6, EIT6, HIF-PH1, HIFPH1, HPH-1, HPH-3, PHD1)
  Tag / fusion protein: HA-tag (N terminal on backbone)
  Cloning method: Restriction Enzyme; 5′ cloning site BamH I (not destroyed); 3′ cloning site EcoR I (not destroyed)
  Sequencing primers: 5′ T7; 3′ SP6
Terms and licenses: Academic/Nonprofit Terms; Industry Terms: Not Available to Industry
How to cite: HA-EglN2-pcDNA3 was a gift from William Kaelin (Addgene plasmid # 18961 ; http://n2t.net/addgene:18961 ; RRID:Addgene_18961)
