>Addgene plasmid #18961 | HA-EglN2-pcDNA3 | addgene partial sequence | sequence record 24449 | 18961
GGCTACTAGAGAACCCACTGCTTACTGGCTTATCGAAATTAATACGACTCACTATAGGGAGACCCAAGCT
TGCCACCATGTATCCATATGATGTTCCAGATTATGCTGGATCCGACAGCCCGTGCCAGCCGCAGCCCCTA
AGTCAGGCTCTCCCTCAGTTACCAGGGTCTTCGTCAGAGCCCTTGGAGCCTGAGCCTGGCCGGGCCAGGA
TGGGAGTGGAGAGTTACCTGCCCTGTCCCCTGCTCCCCTCCTACCACTGTCCAGGAGTGCCTAGTGAGGC
CTCGGCAGGGAGTGGGACCCCCAGAGCCACAGCCACCTCTACCACTGCCAGCCCTCTTCGGGACGGTTTT
GGCGGGCAGGATGGTGGTGAGCTGCGGCCGCTGCAGAGTGAAGGCGCTGCAGCGCTGGTCACCAAGGGGT
GCCAGCGATTGGCAGCCCAGGGCGCACGGCCTGAGGCCCCCAAACGGAAATGGGCCGAGGATGGTGGGGA
TGCCCCTTCACCCAGCAAACGGCCCTGGGCCAGGCAAGAGAACCAGGAGGCAGAGCGGGAGGGTGGCATG
AGCTGCAGCTGCAGCAGTGGCAGTGGTGAGGCCAGTGCTGGGCTGATGGAGGAGGCGCTGCCCTCTGCGC
CCGAGCGCCTGGCCCTGGACTATATCGTGCCCTGCATGCGGTACTACGGCATCTGCGTCAAGGACAGCTT
CCTGGGGGCAGCACTGGGCGGTCGCGTGCTGGCCGAAGTGAAGCCTCAACGGGTGGGCGC
